Addgene plasmid #47597: pcDNA3.1-mPMCA4b
Depositing lab: Emanuel Strehler. Depositing organization: Mayo Foundation for Medical Education and Research.
Backbone
  Vector backbone: pcDNA3.1
  Backbone manufacturer: Invitrogen
  Backbone size w/o insert (bp): 5400
  Vector type: Mammalian Expression
Growth in bacteria
  Bacterial resistance: Ampicillin, 100 μg/mL
  Growth temperature: 37°C
  Growth strain: DH5alpha
  Copy number: High Copy
Gene/Insert
  Gene/Insert name: PMCA4b (alt names: ATPase, Ca++ transporting, plasma membrane 4; ATP2B4)
  Species: M. musculus (mouse)
  Entrez Gene: Atp2b4 (a.k.a. Pmca4)
  Promoter: CMV
  Cloning method: Unknown
  Sequencing primers: 5′ CMV-F; 3′ BGHrev
Terms and licenses: Academic/Nonprofit Terms; Industry Terms: Not Available to Industry
How to cite: pcDNA3.1-mPMCA4b was a gift from Emanuel Strehler (Addgene plasmid # 47597 ; http://n2t.net/addgene:47597 ; RRID:Addgene_47597)
