[The description below was written by a language model from this plasmid's Addgene catalogue record.]
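Description:
pcDNA3.1-mPMCA4b is a mammalian expression plasmid built on the commercial pcDNA3.1 backbone (about 5.4 kb without insert). It carries the mouse plasma membrane calcium-transporting ATPase 4, splice variant b (PMCA4b, gene Atp2b4). The plasmid is maintained in E. coli as a high-copy vector under ampicillin selection. The record does not mention a mammalian selection marker. pcDNA3.1 vectors commonly carry one, but which version was used here is not specified and no feature table is provided to confirm it.

The PMCA4b coding sequence is expressed from the CMV promoter, a strong constitutive viral promoter that drives high-level transcription in most transfected mammalian cell lines. The listed sequencing primers (a CMV forward primer and a BGH reverse primer) indicate that the insert sits between the CMV promoter and the bovine growth hormone polyadenylation signal, which is the standard pcDNA3.1 expression cassette. No epitope tags, fluorescent fusions or other reporters are recorded, so the protein appears to be expressed untagged, although the record does not say so explicitly. The insert size, cloning sites and cloning method are also not given.

PMCA4 is a P-type ATPase that pumps calcium out of the cytosol across the plasma membrane, helping to maintain low resting intracellular calcium. The "b" designation refers to a C-terminal splice variant. The construct is suited to transient or stable overexpression of the mouse pump in cultured mammalian cells, for example in studies of calcium extrusion, pump regulation, localization or isoform-specific function. The record does not state a specific intended application.
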