>Addgene plasmid #47597 | pcDNA3.1-mPMCA4b | addgene partial sequence | sequence record 69590 | CMV-F 5'-CGCAAATGGGCGGTAGGCGTG-3'
ACTAGAGAACCCACTGCTTACTGGCTTATCGAAATTAATACGACTCACTATAGGGAGACCCAAGCTTGGT
ACCGAGCTCGGATCCACTAGTAACGGCCGCCAGTGTGCTGGAATTCTGCAGATATCCATCACACTGGCGG
CCGCCAGTGTGAAGGATATCTGCAGAATTCGCCCTTCTGAAGAAGGCAAAATGACGAATCCACCAGGACA
AAGCGTGTCAGCCAACACAGTGGCTGAGAGCCATGAAGGGGAGTTTGGCTGCACCTTAATGGACCTGCGA
AAGCTCATGGAGCTTCGTGGAGCTGATGCAGTGGCCCAGATCAGTGCCCACTACGGAGGGGTACAGGAAA
TCTGCACTAGACTGAAAACCTCCCCTATAGAAGGTCTATCTGGGAACCCTGCAGATTTGGAGAAGCGTAG
ACTTGTTTTTGGAAAGAACGTGATACCTCCAAAAAGGCCCAAGACTTTCTTAGAATTAGTGTGGGAAGCC
CTGCAGGATGTCACGCTCATCATCCTAGAGATCGCAGCCATCATCTCCCTGGTCCTGTCCTTCTACCGAC
CTCCGGGTGGAGATAATGAAATCTGTGGTCACATTGCAAGTAGCCCAGAAGAAGAGGAGGAAGGAGAAAC
TGGCTGGATTGAGGGGGCGGCCATTCTCGCCTCGGTGATCATTGTGGTACTCGTGACAGCCTTCAATGAC
TGGA
